Addgene plasmid #42819: TAL3356
Depositing lab: Keith Joung. Depositing organization: Massachusetts General Hospital. Publication: Targeted gene disruption in somatic zebrafish cells using engineered TALENs. Sander JD, Cade L, Khayter C, Reyon D, Peterson RT, Joung JK, Yeh JR. Nat Biotechnol. 2011 Aug 5;29(8):697-8. doi: 10.1038/nbt.1934. PubMed 21822241.
Backbone
  Vector backbone: JDS70
  Backbone manufacturer: Addgene plasmid #32285
  Backbone size w/o insert (bp): 6447
  Vector type: Mammalian Expression ; T7
Growth in bacteria
  Bacterial resistance: Ampicillin, 100 μg/mL
  Growth temperature: 37°C
  Growth strain: XL1 Blue
  Copy number: High Copy
Gene/Insert
  Gene/Insert name: ZebrafishCommunity-Semaphorin 6bb-left (alt name: Semaphorin 6bb)
  Species: D. rerio (zebrafish)
  Insert size (bp): 1640
  Promoter: CMV
  Tag / fusion protein: 3X Flag (N terminal on backbone); WT FOKI (C terminal on backbone)
  Cloning method: Restriction Enzyme; 5′ cloning site N/A (destroyed during cloning); 3′ cloning site N/A (destroyed during cloning)
  Sequencing primers: 5′ CMV-F; 3′ BGH-rev
Terms and licenses: Academic/Nonprofit Terms; Industry Terms: Not Available to Industry
Depositor comments: Target binding site: TTGAAAAGTGCTGAGAAA It is strongly recommended that users perform a diagnostic digest to verify this plasmid prior to use. For example, a double digest of the plasmid with BamHI and KpnI should result in two bands at 2.3kb and 5.8kb.
How to cite: TAL3356 was a gift from Keith Joung (Addgene plasmid # 42819 ; http://n2t.net/addgene:42819 ; RRID:Addgene_42819)
