[The description below was written by a language model from this plasmid's Addgene catalogue record.]
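Description:
TAL3356 is a TALEN expression plasmid built on the JDS70 backbone, a roughly 6.4 kb vector catalogued as a mammalian expression vector that also carries T7. It is propagated in E. coli as a high-copy plasmid under ampicillin selection. The insert, about 1.6 kb, is an engineered TAL effector repeat array designed to recognise the left half-site of a target within the zebrafish semaphorin 6bb gene; it was placed in the backbone by restriction cloning in a way that destroyed both flanking sites.

The repeat array is read in frame with elements supplied by the backbone: an N-terminal 3X FLAG tag for detection of the protein, and a C-terminal wild-type FokI nuclease domain. Because FokI cleaves only as a dimer, this "left" monomer is meant to be used together with a matching "right" TALEN that binds the opposite strand nearby, so that the two nuclease domains meet over the spacer and introduce a double-strand break. Error-prone repair of that break produces small insertions or deletions that can disrupt the gene. Expression is driven by the CMV promoter, while the T7 designation suggests the coding sequence can also be transcribed in vitro to make mRNA, the usual route for delivery into zebrafish embryos, though the record does not spell this out. The listed sequencing primers imply a BGH polyadenylation region downstream of the coding sequence.

The construct belongs to a set of TALENs made for targeted gene disruption in zebrafish, and the insert name indicates it was generated as a community resource. No feature table accompanies the record, so the exact positions of elements are not documented.
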