>Addgene plasmid #42819 | TAL3356 | depositor partial sequence | sequence record 57939 | TAL3356 sequence 2430 bps
TCTAGAGCTAGCACCATGGACTACAAAGACCATGACGGTGATTATAAAGATCATGACATCGATTACAAGG
ATGACGATGACAAGATGGCCCCCAAGAAGAAGAGGAAGGTGGGCATTCACCGCGGGGTACCTATGGTGGA
CTTGAGGACACTCGGTTATTCGCAACAGCAACAGGAGAAAATCAAGCCTAAGGTCAGGAGCACCGTCGCG
CAACACCACGAGGCGCTTGTGGGGCATGGCTTCACTCATGCGCATATTGTCGCGCTTTCACAGCACCCTG
CGGCGCTTGGGACGGTGGCTGTCAAATACCAAGATATGATTGCGGCCCTGCCCGAAGCCACGCACGAGGC
AATTGTAGGGGTCGGTAAACAGTGGTCGGGAGCGCGAGCACTTGAGGCGCTGCTGACTGTGGCGGGTGAG
CTTAGGGGGCCTCCGCTCCAGCTCGACACCGGGCAGCTGCTGAAGATCGCGAAGAGAGGGGGAGTAACAG
CGGTAGAGGCAGTGCACGCCTGGCGCAATGCGCTCACCGGGGCCCCCTTGAACCTGACCCCAGACCAGGT
AGTCGCAATCGCGTCAAACGGAGGGGGAAAGCAAGCCCTGGAAACCGTGCAAAGGTTGTTGCCGGTCCTT
TGTCAAGACCACGGCCTTACACCGGAGCAAGTCGTGGCCATTGCAAATAATAACGGTGGCAAACAGGCTC
TTGAGACGGTTCAGAGACTTCTCCCAGTTCTCTGTCAAGCCCACGGGCTGACTCCCGATCAAGTTGTAGC
GATTGCGTCGAACATTGGAGGGAAACAAGCATTGGAGACTGTCCAACGGCTCCTTCCCGTGTTGTGTCAA
GCCCACGGTTTGACGCCTGCACAAGTGGTCGCCATCGCCTCCAATATTGGCGGTAAGCAGGCGCTGGAAA
CAGTACAGCGCCTGCTGCCTGTACTGTGCCAGGATCATGGACTGACCCCAGACCAGGTAGTCGCAATCGC
GTCGAACATTGGGGGAAAGCAAGCCCTGGAAACCGTGCAAAGGTTGTTGCCGGTCCTTTGTCAAGACCAC
GGCCTTACACCGGAGCAAGTCGTGGCCATTGCAAGCAACATCGGTGGCAAACAGGCTCTTGAGACGGTTC
AGAGACTTCTCCCAGTTCTCTGTCAAGCCCACGGGCTGACTCCCGATCAAGTTGTAGCGATTGCGAATAA
CAATGGAGGGAAACAAGCATTGGAGACTGTCCAACGGCTCCTTCCCGTGTTGTGTCAAGCCCACGGTTTG
ACGCCTGCACAAGTGGTCGCCATCGCCTCGAATGGCGGCGGTAAGCAGGCGCTGGAAACAGTACAGCGCC
TGCTGCCTGTACTGTGCCAGGATCATGGACTGACCCCAGACCAGGTAGTCGCAATCGCGAACAATAATGG
GGGAAAGCAAGCCCTGGAAACCGTGCAAAGGTTGTTGCCGGTCCTTTGTCAAGACCACGGCCTTACACCG
GAGCAAGTCGTGGCCATTGCATCCCACGACGGTGGCAAACAGGCTCTTGAGACGGTTCAGAGACTTCTCC
CAGTTCTCTGTCAAGCCCACGGGCTGACTCCCGATCAAGTTGTAGCGATTGCGTCCAACGGTGGAGGGAA
ACAAGCATTGGAGACTGTCCAACGGCTCCTTCCCGTGTTGTGTCAAGCCCACGGTTTGACGCCTGCACAA
GTGGTCGCCATCGCCAACAACAACGGCGGTAAGCAGGCGCTGGAAACAGTACAGCGCCTGCTGCCTGTAC
TGTGCCAGGATCATGGACTGACCCCAGACCAGGTAGTCGCAATCGCGTCGAACATTGGGGGAAAGCAAGC
CCTGGAAACCGTGCAAAGGTTGTTGCCGGTCCTTTGTCAAGACCACGGCCTTACACCGGAGCAAGTCGTG
GCCATTGCAAATAATAACGGTGGCAAACAGGCTCTTGAGACGGTTCAGAGACTTCTCCCAGTTCTCTGTC
AAGCCCACGGGCTGACTCCCGATCAAGTTGTAGCGATTGCGTCGAACATTGGAGGGAAACAAGCATTGGA
GACTGTCCAACGGCTCCTTCCCGTGTTGTGTCAAGCCCACGGTTTGACGCCTGCACAAGTGGTCGCCATC
GCCTCCAATATTGGCGGTAAGCAGGCGCTGGAAACAGTACAGCGCCTGCTGCCTGTACTGTGCCAGGATC
ATGGACTGACACCCGAACAGGTGGTCGCCATTGCTTCTAACATCGGAGGACGGCCAGCCTTGGAGTCCAT
CGTAGCCCAATTGTCCAGGCCCGATCCCGCGTTGGCTGCGTTAACGAATGACCATCTGGTGGCGTTGGCA
TGTCTTGGTGGACGACCCGCGCTCGATGCAGTCAAAAAGGGTCTGCCTCATGCTCCCGCATTGATCAAAA
GAACCAACCGGCGGATTCCCGAGAGAACTTCCCATCGAGTCGCGGGATCC
