>Addgene plasmid #42819 | TAL3356 | addgene partial sequence | sequence record 61091 | JDS-TALEN-F 5'-TAGGGGTCGGTAAACAGTGG-3'
ACTGTGGCGGGTGAGCTTAGGGGGCCTCCGCTCCAGCTCGACACCGGGCAGCTGCTGAAGATCGCGAAGA
GAGGGGGAGTAACAGCGGTAGAGGCAGTGCACGCCTGGCGCAATGCGCTCACCGGGGCCCCCTTGAACCT
GACCCCAGACCAGGTAGTCGCAATCGCGTCAAACGGAGGGGGAAAGCAAGCCCTGGAAACCGTGCAAAGG
TTGTTGCCGGTCCTTTGTCAAGACCACGGCCTTACACCGGAGCAAGTCGTGGCCATTGCAAATAATAACG
GTGGCAAACAGGCTCTTGAGACGGTTCAGAGACTTCTCCCAGTTCTCTGTCAAGCCCACGGGCTGACTCC
CGATCAAGTTGTAGCGATTGCGTCGAACATTGGAGGGAAACAAGCATTGGAGACTGTCCAACGGCTCCTT
CCCGTGTTGTGTCAAGCCCACGGTTTGACGCCTGCACAAGTGGTCGCCATCGCCTCCAATATTGGCGGTA
AGCAGGCGCTGGAAACAGTACAGCGCCTGCTGCCTGTACTGTGCCAGGATCATGGACTGACCCCAGACCA
GGTAGTCGCAATCGCGTCGAACATTGGGGGAAAGCAAGCCCTGGAAACCGTGCAAAGGTTGTTGCCGGTC
CTTTGTCAAGACCACGGCCTTACACCGGAGCAAGTCGTGGCCATTGCAAGCAACATCGGTGGCAAACAGG
CTCTTGAGACGGTTCAGAGACTTCTCCCAGTTCTCTGTCAAGCCCACGGGCTGACTCCCGATCAAGTTGT
AGCGATTGCGAATAACAATGGAGGGAAACAAGCATTGGAGACTGTCCAACGGCTCCTTCCCGTGTTGTGT
CAAGCCCACGGTTTGACGCCTGCACAAGTGGTCGCCATCGCCTCGAATGGCGGCGGTAA
